Addgene plasmid #67093: pCellFree_G03 GDI2
Purpose: Standard for cell-free expression benchmarking.
Depositing lab: Kirill Alexandrov. Depositing organization: University of Queensland. Publication: Performance benchmarking of four cell-free protein expression systems. Gagoski D, Polinkovsky ME, Mureev S, Kunert A, Johnston W, Gambin Y, Alexandrov K. Biotechnol Bioeng. 2015 Aug 24. doi: 10.1002/bit.25814. PubMed 26301602.
Backbone
  Vector backbone: pCellFree_G03
  Vector type: Cell-free expression
Growth in bacteria
  Bacterial resistance: Ampicillin, 100 μg/mL
  Growth temperature: 37°C
  Growth strain: DH5alpha
  Copy number: High Copy
Gene/Insert
  Gene/Insert name: GDI2 (alt name: Rab GDP dissociation inhibitor beta)
  Species: H. sapiens (human)
  Entrez Gene: GDI2 (a.k.a. HEL-S-46e, RABGDIB)
  Promoter: T7
  Tag / fusion protein: His (N terminal on backbone); EGFP (N terminal on backbone)
  Cloning method: Gateway Cloning
  Sequencing primers: 5′ EGFP-C; 3′ T7 terminal
Terms and licenses: Academic/Nonprofit Terms; Industry Terms: Not Available to Industry
How to cite: pCellFree_G03 GDI2 was a gift from Kirill Alexandrov (Addgene plasmid # 67093 ; http://n2t.net/addgene:67093 ; RRID:Addgene_67093)
