[The description below was written by a language model from this plasmid's Addgene catalogue record.]
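Description:
pCellFree_G03 GDI2 is a cell-free expression plasmid built on the pCellFree_G03 backbone, a Gateway-compatible vector intended to serve as a template for in vitro transcription and translation rather than for expression in living cells. It is propagated in E. coli as a high-copy plasmid under ampicillin selection. The record does not name the origin of replication, and no feature table is provided, so other backbone elements such as translation leader sequences or the exact terminator cannot be confirmed, although the use of a T7 terminal sequencing primer suggests a T7 terminator region lies downstream of the insert.

The payload is the human GDI2 open reading frame, encoding Rab GDP dissociation inhibitor beta, a protein that binds GDP-bound Rab GTPases and regulates their cycling between membranes and cytosol. The gene was introduced by Gateway recombination and is transcribed from a T7 promoter, so expression depends on T7 RNA polymerase supplied in the reaction. The backbone contributes two N-terminal fusion partners, a His tag and EGFP. The His tag allows affinity capture or detection of the product. The EGFP moiety gives a fluorescent readout that can be used to follow yield and to assess the integrity of the translated fusion protein.

According to the record, the construct serves as a standard for cell-free expression benchmarking. It was deposited in connection with a study comparing the performance of four cell-free protein expression systems, where a defined, fluorescently tagged human protein template such as this one lets output be compared across different lysates.
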