>Addgene plasmid #67093 | pCellFree_G03 GDI2 | addgene partial sequence | sequence record 119673 | EGFP-N 5'-CGTCGCCGTCCAGCTCGACCAG-3'
CTCGCCCTTGCTTGTGCCGTGGTGATGGTGGTGATGGTGGTGACCAGAGGTGCCCATGGTTTCACTTACG
TGTTTAATGTCTTTACAGACTTTATACATTACTGTCATGGTTAAATAAAATAAAATAAAATAAAATAAAA
TAAAATAAAATAAAATAAAATAAAATAAAATAAACTTAAGATGTCCCTATAGTGAGTCGTATTAGACGTC
AGGTGGCACTTTTCGGGGAAATGTGCGCGGAACCCCTATTTGTTTATTTTTCTAAATACATTCAAATATG
TATCCGCTCATGAGACAATAACCCTGATAAATGCTTCAATAATATTGAAAAAGGAAGAGTATGAGTATTC
AACATTTCCGTGTCGCCCTTATTCCCTTTTTTGCGGCATTTTGCCTTCCTGTTTTTGCTCACCCAGAAAC
GCTGGTGAAAGTAAAAGATGCTGAAGATCAGTTGGGTGCACGAGTGGGTTACATCGAACTGGATCTCAAC
AGCGGTAAGATCCTTGAGAGTTTTCGCCCCGAAGAACGTTTTCCAATGATGAGCACTTTTAAAGTTCTGC
TATGTGGCGCGGTATTATCCCGTATTGACGCCGGGCAAGAGCAACTCGGTCGCCGCATACACTATTCTCA
GAATGACTTGGTTGAGTACTCACCAGTCACAGAAAAGCATCTTACGGATGGCATGACAGTAAGAGAATTA
TGCAGTGCTGCCATAACCATGAGTGATAACACTGCGGCCAACTTACTTCTGACAACGATCGGAGGACCGA
AGGAGCTAACCGCTTTTTTGCACAACATGGGGGATCATGTAACTCGCCTTGATCGTTGGGAACCGGAGCT
GAATGAAGCCATACCAAACGACGAGCGTGACACCACGATGCCTGTAGCAATGGCAACAACGTTGCGCAAA
CTATTAACTGGCGAACTACTTACTCTAGCTTCCCGGCAACAATTAATAGACTGGATGGAGGCGGATAAAG
TTGCAGGACCACTTCTGCGCTCGGCCCTTCCGGCTGGCTGGTTTATTGCTGA
