>Addgene plasmid #67093 | pCellFree_G03 GDI2 | addgene partial sequence | sequence record 119676 | T7term 5'-GCTAGTTATTGCTCAGCGG-3'
GGTACCACGCGTACCCAACACACGGACACATGCACGAACACGCATGCAGAGAGATCATACATCATCTATA
GAGAAGTACACGTAAAAGTAAGACTCGTCGTCTGCCAGCTACAACCGAGAAGGCGACGTGAAAGGAACAA
GAAAGGAGGAGGAGGGCGGCCGCTTACACCACTTTGTACAAGAAAGTTGGGTAGTCTCCCCATAGATGTC
ATTCTTCTTGCGCTTCATTTCCTCAAAGTCAAACTCTGATCCTGTCATCCTCTTATAGATGTTTTTAATG
TCATCACACGTTGTCTCAAAATGAGTGGTGGCATCATATGTGCGGGAAATAAAGATCTGGCTTTCTGTTC
CCAAGTCTTTTGGTACCAGGAGGTCACTGATGCTAACAAATTTCTGTTCAATTGGTTCCAAGAGCTCCAA
AGCTGGTCTGATTTCCTTCTCAGGCTCCTTGGTTTCCACAGTTGTACTAACTATAGCAATGTACTTCCCT
TGTGCTGCTACATTGTGCGCAAAGGAGATCATGCAGACGTAGATATCTGACTTTCGATTGACTTGGTTCT
GTGGAATAATGATCTGGCAGGAGTTGGCATCATTGGTGTTCTTGATGGGGTGGCTGAGGATGCAAATAAC
TCTGATCACCTGGCCCACTTTTTCTACCCGATCTTTTACGTAGCTGGGGTCACAGATGAGCTGCTTACAG
CGAGCAATTTCTCCTTCAGATTTTACACCAATTACTTTTCCATTCTGTACAATGATTTCTTCAATGGGTT
TATTCAGCATATAGGTACCTCCATAAATAGCACTTAGCCTTGCAAATCCTTGGGGCAGTTCTCCAAGGCC
ATAGAGTGGATAAAGGTATGGGCTTTTGCCATATCTTGCCAAAGATTCACTGTAAAGTTTAATTCTATTA
ATGGTTTCATAACACGGTTGATCTAAGTAATCATCAGTTCTGTAAAGTGCAAGAGCATGACCAGTAAAAT
CTATAACGTCTTGACCCAAATCAAATTTCTTATACACATCTCGCATTGTGGTCT
